Addgene plasmid #98583: HCB2
Purpose: Huntingtin Chromobody 2: "iVHH4" intrabody recognizing amino acids 49-148 of huntingtin, fused to eYFP.
Depositing lab: Ray Truant. Depositing organization: McMaster University. Publication: Huntingtin is a scaffolding protein in the ATM oxidative DNA damage response complex. Maiuri T, Mocle AJ, Hung CL, Xia J, van Roon-Mom WM, Truant R. Hum Mol Genet. 2016 Dec 25. pii: ddw395. doi: 10.1093/hmg/ddw395. PubMed 28017939.
Backbone
  Vector backbone: peYFPN1
  Backbone manufacturer: Clontech
  Backbone size w/o insert (bp): 4700
  Total vector size (bp): 5086
  Modifications to backbone: Bears the peYFPC1 multiple cloning site
  Vector type: Mammalian Expression
  Selectable markers: Neomycin (select with G418)
Growth in bacteria
  Bacterial resistance: Kanamycin, 50 μg/mL
  Growth temperature: 37°C
  Growth strain: DH5alpha
  Copy number: High Copy
Gene/Insert
  Gene/Insert name: HCB2 (alt name: iVHH4)
  Species: Synthetic
  Insert size (bp): 386
  Promoter: CMV
  Tag / fusion protein: YFP (C terminal on insert)
  Cloning method: Gibson Cloning
  Sequencing primers: 5′ GTGTACGGTGGGAGGTC; 3′ GTAAAACCTCTACAAATGTG
Resource information
  A portion of this plasmid was derived from a plasmid made by: SCHUT, M. H., PEPERS, B. A., KLOOSTER, R., VAN DER MAAREL, S. M., EL KHATABI, M., VERRIPS, T., DEN DUNNEN, J. T., VAN OMMEN, G. J. & VAN ROON-MOM, W. M. 2015. Selection and characterization of llama single domain antibodies against N-terminal huntingtin. Neurol Sci, 36, 429-34.
Terms and licenses: Academic/Nonprofit Terms; Industry Terms: Not Available to Industry
How to cite: HCB2 was a gift from Ray Truant (Addgene plasmid # 98583 ; http://n2t.net/addgene:98583 ; RRID:Addgene_98583)
