[The description below was written by a language model from this plasmid's Addgene catalogue record and pLannotate feature annotations shown in this document.]
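Description:
HCB2 (Huntingtin Chromobody 2) is a mammalian expression plasmid built on the Clontech peYFP-N1 backbone, modified to carry the multiple cloning site of peYFP-C1. It expresses a "chromobody": the synthetic single-domain intrabody iVHH4, derived from a llama single-domain antibody selected against N-terminal huntingtin, fused at its C-terminus to eYFP. The intrabody recognises amino acids 49-148 of huntingtin. Because it is fluorescently tagged and expressed inside the cell, it allows huntingtin to be tracked without tagging or overexpressing huntingtin itself. The associated work concerns huntingtin's role as a scaffold in the ATM oxidative DNA damage response.

Transcription of the fusion is driven by the human CMV immediate early enhancer and promoter, followed by the MCS, the roughly 370 bp VHH coding region, the EYFP open reading frame and an SV40 polyadenylation signal. The automated annotation labels the VHH region as a mouse immunoglobulin heavy-chain variable domain. This reflects sequence similarity among variable domains rather than the insert's origin. Short hits to SV40 large T antigen, ble and the bGH poly(A) signal are fragment-level annotations, probably backbone remnants rather than functional parts.

A single NeoR/KanR gene (Tn5 aminoglycoside phosphotransferase) is placed behind tandem bacterial (bla) and SV40 early promoters and terminated by the HSV TK poly(A) signal. It provides kanamycin resistance in E. coli and G418 selection in mammalian cells. A high-copy ColE1/pUC origin supports propagation in bacteria, and an f1 origin is also present. The sequenced record is 5,118 nt, slightly larger than the catalogued 5,086 bp.
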