Features (pLannotate 1.2.2; 16 found; start..end, strand, type, name):
      1..304     +  enhancer       CMV enhancer: human cytomegalovirus immediate early enhancer
    305..508     +  promoter       CMV promoter: human cytomegalovirus (CMV) immediate early promoter
    559..624     +  misc_feature   MCS: multiple cloning site
    631..1002    +  CDS            HVM24_MOUSE: Experimental evidence at protein level: Swiss-Prot protein existence level 1. From Mus musculus (Mouse).
   1012..1728    +  CDS            EYFP: EYFP is a basic (constitutively fluorescent) green/yellow fluorescent protein published in 1996, derived from Aequorea victoria. It is reported to be a very rapidly-maturing weak dimer with high acid sensitivity.
   1739..1823    +  CDS            large T antigen (fragment): large T antigen from SV40 (simian virus 40)
   1846..1967    +  polyA_signal   SV40 poly(A) signal: SV40 polyadenylation signal
   2001..2429    -  rep_origin     f1 ori (sequence partly withheld): f1 bacteriophage origin of replication; arrow indicates direction of (+) strand synthesis
   2456..2560    +  promoter       AmpR promoter: bla
   2562..2919    +  promoter       SV40 promoter: SV40 enhancer and early promoter
   2954..3748    +  CDS            NeoR/KanR: aminoglycoside phosphotransferase from Tn5; aph(3')-II (or nptII); confers resistance to neomycin, kanamycin, and G418 (Geneticin®)
   3769..3921    +  CDS            ble (fragment): BLE_KLEPN - Experimental evidence at protein level: Swiss-Prot protein existence level 1. Binding protein with a strong affinity to the bleomycin family of antibiotics. Binds to CL990; an antimitotic-antibiotic compound. From Klebsiella pneumoniae.
   3980..4027    +  polyA_signal   HSV TK poly(A) signal: herpes simplex virus thymidine kinase polyadenylation signal (Cole and Stacy, 1985)
   4118..4134    -  polyA_signal   bGH poly(A) signal (fragment): bovine growth hormone polyadenylation signal
   4356..4944    +  rep_origin     ori: high-copy-number ColE1/pMB1/pBR322/pUC origin of replication
   5059..5118    +  enhancer       CMV enhancer (fragment): human cytomegalovirus immediate early enhancer
>Addgene plasmid #98583 | HCB2 | addgene full sequence | sequence record 189321 | Addgene NGS Result
CGTTACATAACTTACGGTAAATGGCCCGCCTGGCTGACCGCCCAACGACCCCCGCCCATTGACGTCAATA
ATGACGTATGTTCCCATAGTAACGCCAATAGGGACTTTCCATTGACGTCAATGGGTGGAGTATTTACGGT
AAACTGCCCACTTGGCAGTACATCAAGTGTATCATATGCCAAGTACGCCCCCTATTGACGTCAATGACGG
TAAATGGCCCGCCTGGCATTATGCCCAGTACATGACCTTATGGGACTTTCCTACTTGGCAGTACATCTAC
GTATTAGTCATCGCTATTACCATGGTGATGCGGTTTTGGCAGTACATCAATGGGCGTGGATAGCGGTTTG
ACTCACGGGGATTTCCAAGTCTCCACCCCATTGACGTCAATGGGAGTTTGTTTTGGCACCAAAATCAACG
GGACTTTCCAAAATGTCGTAACAACTCCGCCCCATTGACGCAAATGGGCGGTAGGCGTGTACGGTGGGAG
GTCTATATAAGCAGAGCTGGTTTAGTGAACCGTCAGATCCGCTAGCGCTACCGGTCGCCACCATGGTGTC
CGGACTCAGATCTCGAGCTCAAGCTTCGAATTCTGCAGTCGACGGTACCGCGGGCCCGGGATCCATGGCA
GAGGTGCAGCTGGTGGAGTCTGGGGGAGGCTTGGTGCAGCCTGGGGGGTCTCTGAGACTCTCCTGTGCAG
CCTCTGGATTCACTTTGGATTATTATGCCATAGGCTGGTTCCGCCAGGCCCCAGGGAAGGAGCGCGAGGG
GGTCTCATGTATTAGTAGTAGTGATGGTAGCACATACTATGCAGACTCCGTGAAGGGCCGATTCACCATC
TCCAGAGACAATGCCAAGAACACGGTGTATCTGCAAATGAACAGCCTGAAACCTGAGGACACGGCCGTTT
ATTACTGTGCGACAGTCCGCGCTCCCTATAGCGACTATTGTAATGGGTATTATGACTACTGGGGCCAGGG
GACCCAGGTCACCGTCTCCTCAGGAGGATCCATGGTGAGCAAGGGCGAGGAGCTGTTCACCGGGGTGGTG
CCCATCCTGGTCGAGCTGGACGGCGACGTAAACGGCCACAAGTTCAGCGTGTCCGGCGAGGGCGAGGGCG
ATGCCACCTACGGCAAGCTGACCCTGAAGTTCATCTGCACCACCGGCAAGCTGCCCGTGCCCTGGCCCAC
CCTCGTGACCACCTTCGGCTACGGCCTGCAGTGCTTCGCCCGCTACCCCGACCACATGAAGCAGCACGAC
TTCTTCAAGTCCGCCATGCCCGAAGGCTACGTCCAGGAGCGCACCATCTTCTTCAAGGACGACGGCAACT
ACAAGACCCGCGCCGAGGTGAAGTTCGAGGGCGACACCCTGGTGAACCGCATCGAGCTGAAGGGCATCGA
CTTCAAGGAGGACGGCAACATCCTGGGGCACAAGCTGGAGTACAACTACAACAGCCACAACGTCTATATC
ATGGCCGACAAGCAGAAGAACGGCATCAAGGTGAACTTCAAGATCCGCCACAACATCGAGGACGGCAGCG
TGCAGCTCGCCGACCACTACCAGCAGAACACCCCCATCGGCGACGGCCCCGTGCTGCTGCCCGACAACCA
CTACCTGAGCTACCAGTCCGCCCTGAGCAAAGACCCCAACGAGAAGCGCGATCACATGGTCCTGCTGGAG
TTCGTGACCGCCGCCGGGATCACTCTCGGCATGGACGAGCTGTACAAGTCTAGATAACTGATCATAATCA
GCCATACCACATTTGTAGAGGTTTTACTTGCTTTAAAAAACCTCCCACACCTCCCCCTGAACCTGAAACA
TAAAATGAATGCAATTGTTGTTGTTAACTTGTTTATTGCAGCTTATAATGGTTACAAATAAAGCAATAGC
ATCACAAATTTCACAAATAAAGCATTTTTTTCACTGCATTCTAGTTGTGGTTTGTCCAAACTCATCAATG
TATCTTAACGCGTAAATTGTAAGCGTTAATATTTTGTTAAAATTCGCGTTAAATTTTTGTTAAATCAGCT
CATTTTTTAACCAATAGGCCGAAATCGGCAAAATCCCTTATAAATCAAAAGAATAGACCGAGATAGGGT
[37 nt withheld, positions 2100-2136]
AAAGAACGTGGACTCCAACGTCAAAGG
[49 nt withheld, positions 2164-2212]
T
[91 nt withheld, positions 2214-2304]
G
[124 nt withheld, positions 2306-2429]
CAGGTGGCACTTTTCGGGGAAATGTGCGCGGAACCCCTATTTGTTTATTTTTCTAAATACATTCAAATAT
GTATCCGCTCATGAGACAATAACCCTGATAAATGCTTCAATAATATTGAAAAAGGAAGAGTCCTGAGGCG
GAAAGAACCAGCTGTGGAATGTGTGTCAGTTAGGGTGTGGAAAGTCCCCAGGCTCCCCAGCAGGCAGAAG
TATGCAAAGCATGCATCTCAATTAGTCAGCAACCAGGTGTGGAAAGTCCCCAGGCTCCCCAGCAGGCAGA
AGTATGCAAAGCATGCATCTCAATTAGTCAGCAACCATAGTCCCGCCCCTAACTCCGCCCATCCCGCCCC
TAACTCCGCCCAGTTCCGCCCATTCTCCGCCCCATGGCTGACTAATTTTTTTTATTTATGCAGAGGCCGA
GGCCGCCTCGGCCTCTGAGCTATTCCAGAAGTAGTGAGGAGGCTTTTTTGGAGGCCTAGGCTTTTGCAAA
GATCGATCAAGAGACAGGATGAGGATCGTTTCGCATGATTGAACAAGATGGATTGCACGCAGGTTCTCCG
GCCGCTTGGGTGGAGAGGCTATTCGGCTATGACTGGGCACAACAGACAATCGGCTGCTCTGATGCCGCCG
TGTTCCGGCTGTCAGCGCAGGGGCGCCCGGTTCTTTTTGTCAAGACCGACCTGTCCGGTGCCCTGAATGA
ACTGCAAGACGAGGCAGCGCGGCTATCGTGGCTGGCCACGACGGGCGTTCCTTGCGCAGCTGTGCTCGAC
GTTGTCACTGAAGCGGGAAGGGACTGGCTGCTATTGGGCGAAGTGCCGGGGCAGGATCTCCTGTCATCTC
ACCTTGCTCCTGCCGAGAAAGTATCCATCATGGCTGATGCAATGCGGCGGCTGCATACGCTTGATCCGGC
TACCTGCCCATTCGACCACCAAGCGAAACATCGCATCGAGCGAGCACGTACTCGGATGGAAGCCGGTCTT
GTCGATCAGGATGATCTGGACGAAGAGCATCAGGGGCTCGCGCCAGCCGAACTGTTCGCCAGGCTCAAGG
CGAGCATGCCCGACGGCGAGGATCTCGTCGTGACCCATGGCGATGCCTGCTTGCCGAATATCATGGTGGA
AAATGGCCGCTTTTCTGGATTCATCGACTGTGGCCGGCTGGGTGTGGCGGACCGCTATCAGGACATAGCG
TTGGCTACCCGTGATATTGCTGAAGAGCTTGGCGGCGAATGGGCTGACCGCTTCCTCGTGCTTTACGGTA
TCGCCGCTCCCGATTCGCAGCGCATCGCCTTCTATCGCCTTCTTGACGAGTTCTTCTGAGCGGGACTCTG
GGGTTCGAAATGACCGACCAAGCGACGCCCAACCTGCCATCACGAGATTTCGATTCCACCGCCGCCTTCT
ATGAAAGGTTGGGCTTCGGAATCGTTTTCCGGGACGCCGGCTGGATGATCCTCCAGCGCGGGGATCTCAT
GCTGGAGTTCTTCGCCCACCCTAGGGGGAGGCTAACTGAAACACGGAAGGAGACAATACCGGAAGGAACC
CGCGCTATGACGGCAATAAAAAGACAGAATAAAACGCACGGTGTTGGGTCGTTTGTTCATAAACGCGGGG
TTCGGTCCCAGGGCTGGCACTCTGTCGATACCCCACCGAGACCCCATTGGGGCCAATACGCCCGCGTTTC
TTCCTTTTCCCCACCCCACCCCCCAAGTTCGGGTGAAGGCCCAGGGCTCGCAGCCAACGTCGGGGCGGCA
GGCCCTGCCATAGCCTCAGGTTACTCATATATACTTTAGATTGATTTAAAACTTCATTTTTAATTTAAAA
GGATCTAGGTGAAGATCCTTTTTGATAATCTCATGACCAAAATCCCTTAACGTGAGTTTTCGTTCCACTG
AGCGTCAGACCCCGTAGAAAAGATCAAAGGATCTTCTTGAGATCCTTTTTTTCTGCGCGTAATCTGCTGC
TTGCAAACAAAAAAACCACCGCTACCAGCGGTGGTTTGTTTGCCGGATCAAGAGCTACCAACTCTTTTTC
CGAAGGTAACTGGCTTCAGCAGAGCGCAGATACCAAATACTGTTCTTCTAGTGTAGCCGTAGTTAGGCCA
CCACTTCAAGAACTCTGTAGCACCGCCTACATACCTCGCTCTGCTAATCCTGTTACCAGTGGCTGCTGCC
AGTGGCGATAAGTCGTGTCTTACCGGGTTGGACTCAAGACGATAGTTACCGGATAAGGCGCAGCGGTCGG
GCTGAACGGGGGGTTCGTGCACACAGCCCAGCTTGGAGCGAACGACCTACACCGAACTGAGATACCTACA
GCGTGAGCTATGAGAAAGCGCCACGCTTCCCGAAGGGAGAAAGGCGGACAGGTATCCGGTAAGCGGCAGG
GTCGGAACAGGAGAGCGCACGAGGGAGCTTCCAGGGGGAAACGCCTGGTATCTTTATAGTCCTGTCGGGT
TTCGCCACCTCTGACTTGAGCGTCGATTTTTGTGATGCTCGTCAGGGGGGCGGAGCCTATGGAAAAACGC
CAGCAACGCGGCCTTTTTACGGTTCCTGGCCTTTTGCTGGCCTTTTGCTCACATGTTCTTTCCTGCGTTA
TCCCCTGATTCTGTGGATAACCGTATTACCGCCATGCATTAGTTATTAATAGTAATCAATTACGGGGTCA
TTAGTTCATAGCCCATATATGGAGTTCCG
