>Addgene plasmid #98583 | HCB2 | depositor partial sequence | sequence record 181038 | forward primer  5-GTGTACGGTGGGAGGTC-3
GCTAGCGCTACCGGTCGCNCCNTGGTGTCCGGACTCANNNCTCGAGCTCAAGCTTCGAATTCTGCAGTCG
ACGGTACCGCGGGCCCGGGNTCCATGGCAGAGGTGCAGCTGGTGGAGTCTGGGGGAGGCTTGGTGCAGCC
TGGGGGGTCTCTGAGACTCTCCTGTGCAGCCTCTGGATTCACTTTGGATTATTATGCCATAGGCTGGTTC
CGCCAGGCCCCAGGGAAGGAGCGCGAGGGGGTCTCATGTATTAGTAGTAGTGATGGTAGCACATACTATG
CAGACTCCGTGAAGGGCCGATTCACCATCTCCAGANACAATGCCAAGAACACGGTGTATCTGCAAATGAA
CAGCCTGAAACCTGAGGACACGGCCGTTTATTACTGTGCGACAGTCCGCGCTCCCTATAGCGACTATTGT
AATGGGTATTATGACTACTGGGGCCAGGGGACCCAGGTCACCGTCTCCTCAGGAGGATCCATGGTGAGCA
AGGGCGAGGAGCTGTTCACCGGGGTGGTGCCCATCCTGGTCGAGCTGGACGGCGACGTAAACGGCCACAA
GTTCAGCGTGTCCGGCGAGGGCGAGGGCGATGCCACCTACGGCAAGCTGACCCTGAAGTTCATCTGCACC
ACCGGCAAGCTGCCCGTGCCCTGGCCCACCCTCGTGACCACCTTCGGCTACGGCCTGCAGTGCTTCGCCC
GCTACCCCGACCACATGAAGCAGCACGACTTCTTCAAGTCCGCCATGCCCGANNGCTACGTCCAGGAGCG
CACCATCTTCTTCAAGGACGACGGCAACTACAAGACCCGCGCCGAGGTGAAGTTCGAGGGCGACACCCTG
GTGAACCGCATCGAGCTGAANGGCATCGACTTCNNGANGACGGNNACATCCTGGGGCACAAGCTGGAGTA
CAACTACAACAGCCACAACGTCTATATCATGGCCGACAAGCAGAANAACGGCATCAAGGTGAACTTNAAG
NTCCGCCACAACATCGAGGACGGCAGCGTGCAGCTCGCCGACCACTACCAGCANANACCCCCNTCGGCGA
NGGCCCCGTGCTGCTGCCCGANACCACTACCTGANCTACCANTCCNNCCNNAGCAAGACCCC
