>Addgene plasmid #98583 | HCB2 | depositor partial sequence | sequence record 181039 | reverse primer 5-GTAAAACCTCTACAAATGTG-3
GCCGAGNGTGATCCCGGCGGCGGTCACGAACTCCAGCAGGACCATGTGATCGCGCTTCTCGTTGGGGTCT
TTGCTCAGGGCGGACTGGTAGCTCAGGTAGTGGTTGTCGGGCAGCAGCACGGGGCCGTCGCCGATGGGGG
TGTTCTGCTGGTAGTGGTCGGCGAGCTGCACGCTGCCGTCCTCGATGTTGTGGCGGATCTTGAAGTTCAC
CTTGATGCCGTTCTTCTGCTTGTCGGCCATGATATAGACGTTGTGGCTGTTGTAGTTGTACTCCAGCTTG
TGCCCCAGGATGTTGCCGTCCTCCTTGAAGTCGATGCCCTTCAGCTCGATGCGGTTCACCAGGGTGTCGC
CCTCGAACTTCACCTCGGCGCGGGTCTTGTAGTTGCCGTCGTCCTTGAAGAAGATGGTGCGCTCCTGGAC
GTAGCCTTCGGGCATGGCGGACTTGAAGAAGTCGTGCTGCTTCATGTGGTCGGGGTAGCGGGCGAAGCAC
TGCAGGCCGTAGCCGAAGGTGGTCACGAGGGTGGGCCAGGGCACGGGCAGCTTGCCGGTGGTGCAGATGA
ACTTCAGGGTCAGCTTGCCGTANGTGGCATCGCCCTCGCCCTCGCCGGACACGCTGAACTTGTGGCCGTT
TACGTCGCCGTCCAGCTCGACCAGGATGGGCACCACCCCGGTGAACAGCTCCTCGCCCTTGCTCACCATG
GATCCTCCTGAGGAGACGGTGACCTGGGTCCCCTGGCCCCAGTAGTCATAATACCCATTACAATAGTCGC
TATAGGGAGCGCGGACTGTCGCACAGTAATAAACGGCCGTGTCCTCANGTTTCNNGCTGTTCATTTGCAG
ATACACCGTGTTCTTGGCATTGTCTCTGGAGATGGTGAATCGGCCCTTCACGGAGTCTGCATAGTATGTG
CTACCATCACTACTACTAATACATGANANCCCCTCGCGCTCCTTCCCTGGGGCCTGGNGGAACCAGCCTA
TGGCATAATAATCCAAAGTGAATCCAGANGCTGCACAGGANANTCTNAG
